>Addgene plasmid #91646 | pPN119 | addgene full sequence | sequence record 190835 | Addgene NGS Result
GAGGGCCTATTTCCCATGATTCCTTCATATTTGCATATACGATACAAGGCTGTTAGAGAGATAATTGGAA
TTAATTTGACTGTAAACACAAAGATATTAGTACAAAATACGTGACGTAGAAAGTAATAATTTCTTGGGTA
GTTTGCAGTTTTAAAATTATGTTTTAAAATGGACTATCATATGCTTACCGTAACTTGAAAGTATTTCGAT
TTCTTGGCTTTATATATCTTGTGGAAAGGACGAAACACCGATAGACCTAATTTTCCTCAAGTTTTAGAGC
TAGAAATAGCAAGTTAAAATAAGGCTAGTCCGTTATCAACTTGAAAAAGTGGCACCGAGTCGGTGCTTTT
TTAAGCTTGGCGTAATCATGGTCATAGCTGTTTCCTGTGTGAAATTGTTATCCGCTCACAATTCCACACA
ACATACGAGCCGGAAGCATAAAGTGTAAAGCCTGGGGTGCCTAATGAGTGAGCTAACTCACATTAATTGC
GTTGCGCTCACTGCCCGCTTTCCAGTCGGGAAACCTGTCGTGCCAGCTGCATTAATGAATCGGCCAACGC
GCGGGGAGAGGCGGTTTGCGTATTGGGCGCTCTTCCGCTTCCTCGCTCACTGACTCGCTGCGCTCGGTCG
TTCGGCTGCGGCGAGCGGTATCAGCTCACTCAAAGGCGGTAATACGGTTATCCACAGAATCAGGGGATAA
CGCAGGAAAGAACATGTGAGCAAAAGGCCAGCAAAAGGCCAGGAACCGTAAAAAGGCCGCGTTGCTGGCG
TTTTTCCATAGGCTCCGCCCCCCTGACGAGCATCACAAAAATCGACGCTCAAGTCAGAGGTGGCGAAACC
CGACAGGACTATAAAGATACCAGGCGTTTCCCCCTGGAAGCTCCCTCGTGCGCTCTCCTGTTCCGACCCT
GCCGCTTACCGGATACCTGTCCGCCTTTCTCCCTTCGGGAAGCGTGGCGCTTTCTCATAGCTCACGCTGT
AGGTATCTCAGTTCGGTGTAGGTCGTTCGCTCCAAGCTGGGCTGTGTGCACGAACCCCCCGTTCAGCCCG
ACCGCTGCGCCTTATCCGGTAACTATCGTCTTGAGTCCAACCCGGTAAGACACGACTTATCGCCACTGGC
AGCAGCCACTGGTAACAGGATTAGCAGAGCGAGGTATGTAGGCGGTGCTACAGAGTTCTTGAAGTGGTGG
CCTAACTACGGCTACACTAGAAGAACAGTATTTGGTATCTGCGCTCTGCTGAAGCCAGTTACCTTCGGAA
AAAGAGTTGGTAGCTCTTGATCCGGCAAACAAACCACCGCTGGTAGCGGTGGTTTTTTTGTTTGCAAGCA
GCAGATTACGCGCAGAAAAAAAGGATCTCAAGAAGATCCTTTGATCTTTTCTACGGGGTCTGACGCTCAG
TGGAACGAAAACTCACGTTAAGGGATTTTGGTCATGAGATTATCAAAAAGGATCTTCACCTAGATCCTTT
TAAATTAAAAATGAAGTTTTAAATCAATCTAAAGTATATATGAGTAAACTTGGTCTGACAGTTACCAATG
CTTAATCAGTGAGGCACCTATCTCAGCGATCTGTCTATTTCGTTCATCCATAGTTGCCTGACTCCCCGTC
GTGTAGATAACTACGATACGGGAGGGCTTACCATCTGGCCCCAGTGCTGCAATGATACCGCGAGACCCAC
GCTCACCGGCTCCAGATTTATCAGCAATAAACCAGCCAGCCGGAAGGGCCGAGCGCAGAAGTGGTCCTGC
AACTTTATCCGCCTCCATCCAGTCTATTAATTGTTGCCGGGAAGCTAGAGTAAGTAGTTCGCCAGTTAAT
AGTTTGCGCAACGTTGTTGCCATTGCTACAGGCATCGTGGTGTCACGCTCGTCGTTTGGTATGGCTTCAT
TCAGCTCCGGTTCCCAACGATCAAGGCGAGTTACATGATCCCCCATGTTGTGCAAAAAAGCGGTTAGCTC
CTTCGGTCCTCCGATCGTTGTCAGAAGTAAGTTGGCCGCAGTGTTATCACTCATGGTTATGGCAGCACTG
CATAATTCTCTTACTGTCATGCCATCCGTAAGATGCTTTTCTGTGACTGGTGAGTACTCAACCAAGTCAT
TCTGAGAATAGTGTATGCGGCGACCGAGTTGCTCTTGCCCGGCGTCAATACGGGATAATACCGCGCCACA
TAGCAGAACTTTAAAAGTGCTCATCATTGGAAAACGTTCTTCGGGGCGAAAACTCTCAAGGATCTTACCG
CTGTTGAGATCCAGTTCGATGTAACCCACTCGTGCACCCAACTGATCTTCAGCATCTTTTACTTTCACCA
GCGTTTCTGGGTGAGCAAAAACAGGAAGGCAAAATGCCGCAAAAAAGGGAATAAGGGCGACACGGAAATG
TTGAATACTCATACTCTTCCTTTTTCAATATTATTGAAGCATTTATCAGGGTTATTGTCTCATGAGCGGA
TACATATTTGAATGTATTTAGAAAAATAAACAAATAGGGGTTCCGCGCACATTTCCCCGAAAAGTGCCAC
CTGACGTCTAAGAAACCATTATTATCATGACATTAACCTATAAAAATAGGCGTATCACGAGGCCCTTTCG
TCTCGCGCGTTTCGGTGATGACGGTGAAAACCTCTGACACATGCAGCTCCCGGAGACGGTCACAGCTTGT
CTGTAAGCGGATGCCGGGAGCAGACAAGCCCGTCAGGGCGCGTCAGCGGGTGTTGGCGGGTGTCGGGGCT
GGCTTAACTATGCGGCATCAGAGCAGATTGTACTGAGAGTGCACCATATGCGGTGTGAAATACCGCACAG
ATGCGTAAGGAGAAAATACCGCATCAGGCGCCATTCGCCATTCAGGCTGCGCAACTGTTGGGAAGGGCGA
TCGGTGCGGGCCTCTTCGCTATTACGCCAGCTGGCGAAAGGGGGATGTGCTGCAAGGCGATTAAGTTGGG
TAACGCCAGGGTTTTCCCAGTCACGACGTTGTAAAACGACGGCCAGTGAATTCGAGCTCGGTACCCGGGG
ATCCGTTAATTAA
Features (pLannotate 1.2.2; 13 found; start..end, strand, type, name):
      1..241     +  promoter       U6 promoter: RNA polymerase III promoter for human U6 snRNA
    271..346     +  misc_RNA       gRNA scaffold: guide RNA scaffold for the Streptococcus pyogenes CRISPR/Cas9 system
    395..411     -  protein_bind   lac operator: The lac repressor binds to the lac operator to inhibit transcription in E. coli. This inhibition can be relieved by adding lactose or isopropyl-β-D-thiogalactopyranoside (IPTG). lac repressor encoded by lacI
    419..449     -  promoter       lac promoter: promoter for the E. coli lac operon
    464..485     -  protein_bind   CAP binding site: CAP binding activates transcription in the presence of cAMP. E. coli catabolite activator protein
    498..590     -  CDS            lacI (fragment): lac repressor; lacI; The lac repressor binds to the lac operator to inhibit transcription in E. coli. This inhibition can be relieved by adding lactose or isopropyl-β-D-thiogalactopyranoside (IPTG).
    773..1361    -  rep_origin     ori: high-copy-number ColE1/pMB1/pBR322/pUC origin of replication
   1532..2392    -  CDS            AmpR: β-lactamase; bla; confers resistance to ampicillin, carbenicillin, and related antibiotics
   2393..2497    -  promoter       AmpR promoter: bla
   2592..2627    +  CDS            rop (fragment): Rop protein, which maintains plasmids at low copy number; rop
   2729..2828    +  misc_feature   bom (fragment): basis of mobility region from pBR322
   2834..2991    -  CDS            lacZα (fragment): LacZα fragment of β-galactosidase; lacZ fragment
   2988..3014    +  misc_feature   MCS (fragment): pUC18/19 multiple cloning site
