[The description below was written by a language model from this plasmid's Addgene catalogue record and pLannotate feature annotations shown in this document.]
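Description:
pPN119 is a small (about 3 kb) CRISPR guide RNA expression plasmid built on a pUC19 backbone carrying a U6 promoter cassette. It is propagated in E. coli as a high-copy plasmid through the pUC-type ColE1/pMB1 origin and is selected with ampicillin via the β-lactamase (AmpR) gene and its native promoter. The rest of the annotated backbone consists of pUC19 remnants: the lac promoter, lac operator and CAP binding site, fragments of lacZα, lacI, rop and bom, and part of the multiple cloning site. None of these has a functional role in the payload.

The payload is a single sgRNA transcription unit. The human U6 promoter, an RNA polymerase III promoter well suited to producing short, defined transcripts, drives a roughly 20-nucleotide spacer targeting human MPP6 (also known as PALS2, VAM-1 or p55T). The spacer is fused directly to the Streptococcus pyogenes Cas9 guide RNA scaffold. It was inserted between two BbsI sites, which were destroyed during cloning, as is typical of Type IIS oligo-based guide cloning. In the feature table it corresponds to the short unannotated gap between the U6 promoter and the scaffold.

The plasmid carries no Cas9 gene, mammalian selection marker or reporter, so Cas9 must be supplied separately. Its recorded purpose is expression of an sgRNA against human MPP6. It comes from a study describing a scaled framework for CRISPR editing of human pluripotent stem cells to study genes relevant to psychiatric disease.
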