Addgene plasmid #91646: pPN119
Purpose: Express sgRNA targeting human MPP6
Depositing lab: Lindy Barrett. Depositing organization: Broad Institute. Publication: A Scaled Framework for CRISPR Editing of Human Pluripotent Stem Cells to Study Psychiatric Disease. Hazelbaker DZ, Beccard A, Bara AM, Dabkowski N, Messana A, Mazzucato P, Lam D, Manning D, Eggan K, Barrett LE. Stem Cell Reports. 2017 Oct 10;9(4):1315-1327. doi: 10.1016/j.stemcr.2017.09.006. PubMed 29020615.
Backbone
  Vector backbone: pUC19-U6 promoter
  Vector type: CRISPR
Growth in bacteria
  Bacterial resistance: Ampicillin, 100 μg/mL
  Growth temperature: 37°C
  Growth strain: DH5alpha
  Copy number: High Copy
Gene/Insert
  Gene/Insert name: MPP6 (alt name: NM_016447.2)
  gRNA/shRNA sequence: ATAGACCTAATTTTCCTCAA
  Species: H. sapiens (human)
  Insert size (bp): 21
  Entrez Gene: PALS2 (a.k.a. MPP6, VAM-1, VAM1, p55T)
  Promoter: U6
  Cloning method: Restriction Enzyme; 5′ cloning site BbsI (destroyed during cloning); 3′ cloning site BbsI (destroyed during cloning)
  Sequencing primers: 5′ M13F (-21)
Terms and licenses: Academic/Nonprofit Terms; Industry Terms: Not Available to Industry
How to cite: pPN119 was a gift from Lindy Barrett (Addgene plasmid # 91646 ; http://n2t.net/addgene:91646 ; RRID:Addgene_91646)
